Addgene plasmid #33100: pcDNA-HA-LATS2-KR
Depositing lab: Kunliang Guan. Depositing organization: University of California, San Diego (UCSD). Publication: Inactivation of YAP oncoprotein by the Hippo pathway is involved in cell contact inhibition and tissue growth control. Zhao B, Wei X, Li W, Udan RS, Yang Q, Kim J, Xie J, Ikenoue T, Yu J, Li L, Zheng P, Ye K, Chinnaiyan A, Halder G, Lai ZC, Guan KL. Genes Dev. 2007 Nov 1. 21(21):2747-61. 10.1101/gad.1602907 PubMed 17974916.
Backbone
  Vector backbone: pcDNA3-HA
  Backbone size w/o insert (bp): 5400
  Vector type: Mammalian Expression
Growth in bacteria
  Bacterial resistance: Ampicillin, 100 μg/mL
  Growth temperature: 37°C
  Growth strain: DH5alpha
  Copy number: Unknown
Gene/Insert
  Gene/Insert name: lats2
  Species: M. musculus (mouse)
  Mutation: K655R, Kinase Dead
  Entrez Gene: Lats2 (a.k.a. 4932411G09Rik, AV277261, AW228608)
  Promoter: CMV
  Tag / fusion protein: HA (N terminal on insert)
  Cloning method: Restriction Enzyme; 5′ cloning site NA (unknown if destroyed); 3′ cloning site NA (unknown if destroyed)
  Sequencing primers: 5′ CMV-F; 3′ BGH-rev
Terms and licenses: Academic/Nonprofit Terms; Industry Terms: Not Available to Industry
How to cite: pcDNA-HA-LATS2-KR was a gift from Kunliang Guan (Addgene plasmid # 33100 ; http://n2t.net/addgene:33100 ; RRID:Addgene_33100)
