[The description below was written by a language model from this plasmid's Addgene catalogue record.]
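Description:
pcDNA-HA-LATS2-KR is a mammalian expression plasmid built on the pcDNA3-HA backbone (about 5.4 kb without the insert). It is propagated in E. coli under ampicillin selection; the copy number is recorded as unknown. No feature table accompanies the record, so the replication origin, any mammalian selection marker and the polyadenylation signal are not explicitly documented. The listed 3′ sequencing primer, BGH-rev, does suggest that a bovine growth hormone terminator region lies downstream of the insert, as is usual for pcDNA3-type vectors.

The payload is mouse Lats2, which encodes the large tumor suppressor kinase 2, a core serine/threonine kinase of the Hippo pathway. It is expressed from the strong constitutive CMV promoter and carries an N-terminal HA epitope tag, which allows detection or immunoprecipitation with anti-HA antibodies. The insert carries a K655R substitution, annotated as kinase dead. Replacing a catalytic lysine with arginine is a standard way to abolish kinase activity while keeping the protein otherwise intact. The insert was introduced by restriction cloning, but the sites used are not recorded.

The associated publication concerns inactivation of the YAP oncoprotein by the Hippo pathway in cell contact inhibition and tissue growth control. In that context, the construct is suited to transient transfection of mammalian cells as a catalytically inactive control alongside wild-type LATS2. Such a comparison tests whether effects on YAP or other downstream targets depend on LATS2 kinase activity.
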