>Addgene plasmid #33100 | pcDNA-HA-LATS2-KR | addgene partial sequence | sequence record 41530 | CMV-F 5'-CGCAAATGGGCGGTAGGCGTG-3'
GAGAACCCACTGCTTACTGGCTTATCGAAATTAATACGACTCACTATAGGGAGACCCAAGCTTGGTACCA
TGGCGTACCCATACGACGTCCCAGACTACGCGGGATCCGAATTCACCATGAGGCCTAAGACTTTTCCTGC
CACAACTTACTCTGGAAATAGCCGGCAGCGATTGCAAGAGATTCGAGAGGGGCTGAAGCAGCCATCCAAG
GCTTCCACCCAGGGGCTGCTGGTGGGACCAAACAGTGACACTTCCCTGGATGCCAAAGTCCTGGGGAGCA
AAGATGCCTCCAGGCAGCAGCAAATGAGAGCCACCCCGAAGTTTGGACCTTATCAAAAAGCTCTCAGGGA
AATCCGATATTCCCTCCTGCCTTTTGCCAACGAGTCAGGCACTTCGGCAGCTGCAGAGGTGAACCGGCAG
ATGCTTCAGGAGTTGGTGAATGCGGGATGTGACCAGGAGATGGCTGGCAGAGCGCTCAAGCAGACGGGCA
GTAGGAGTATCGAAGCTGCCTTGGAGTACATCAGTAAGATGGGCTACCTGGACCCCAGGAATGAGCAGAT
TGTGCGAGTCATCAAGCAGACCTCCCCAGGAAAGGGCCTGGCGCCCACCCCGGTGACTCGGCGGCCCAGT
TTCGAGGGCACAGGGGAAGCACTCCCATCCTACCACCAGCTGGGTGGTGCAAACTACGAGGGCCCCGCCG
CACTGGAGGAGATGCCGCGGCAATATTTAGACTTTCTCTTCCCTGGAGCCGGAGCCGGCACCCACGGTGC
CCAGGCTCACCAGCATCCTCCCAAAGGGTACAGCACAGCAGTAGAGCCAAGTGCGCACTTTCCGGGCACA
CACTATGGTCGTGGTCATCTACTATC
