>Addgene plasmid #33100 | pcDNA-HA-LATS2-KR | addgene partial sequence | sequence record 45065 | mLats2-F 5'-TACAGCTGGAGCAGGAAATG-3'
GAGGAAGATCCTCTACCAGAAGGAGTCTAACTACAACCGGCTGAAGAGGGCCAAGATGGACAAGTCCATG
TTTGTGAAAATCAAGACTCTAGGCATCGGTGCCTTTGGGGAAGTGTGCCTCGCTTGTAAGCTGGACACTC
ACGCTCTGTACGCCATGAGGACTCTCAGGAAGAAGGATGTCCTGAACCGGAATCAAGTGGCCCATGTCAA
GGCTGAGAGGGACATCCTGGCTGAAGCAGACAATGAGTGGGTGGTCAAACTCTACTACTCCTTCCAGGAC
AAGGACAGCCTGTACTTTGTGATGGACTACATACCAGGCGGGGATATGATGAGCCTGCTGATCAGGATGG
AGGTCTTCCCTGAGCACCTGGCCCGCTTCTACATTGCAGAGTTGACCCTGGCCATTGAAAGTGTCCACAA
GATGGGCTTTATCCACCGGGACATCAAGCCTGACAACATACTCATCGACCTGGATGGTCATATTAAGCTG
ACAGATTTTGGCCTCTGCACTGGATTCAGGTGGACTCACAATTCCAAGTACTACCAGAAAGGGAACCACA
TGAGACAGGACAGCATGGAGCCCGGTGACCTCTGGGACGATGTTTCCAACTGTCGCTGTGGAGACAGGTT
AAAGACCCTGGAGCAGAGGGCGCAGAAGCAGCACCAGAGGTGCCTGGCACATTCTCTTGTCGGGACACCA
AATTACATCGCTCCGGAGGTGCTTCTCCGCAAAGGGTACACGCAGCTCTGTGACTGGTGGAGCGTCGGTG
TGATTCTCTTTGAGATGCTGGTTGGC
